Addgene plasmid #207537: Halo-ATG16L1 HRD
Purpose: Homologous recombination donor to integrate a 3xFLAG-HaloTag at the endogenous ATG16L1 locus in human cells
Depositing lab: Jens Schmidt. Publication: Quantitative analysis of autophagy reveals the role of ATG9 and ATG2 in autophagosome formation. Broadbent DG, Barnaba C, Perez GI, Schmidt JC. J Cell Biol. 2023 Jul 3;222(7):e202210078. doi: 10.1083/jcb.202210078. Epub 2023 Apr 28. PubMed 37115157.
Backbone
  Vector backbone: pFastBac dual
  Backbone size w/o insert (bp): 5500
  Total vector size (bp): 9000
  Vector type: Mammalian Expression
  Selectable markers: Puromycin
Growth in bacteria
  Bacterial resistance: Ampicillin, 100 μg/mL
  Growth temperature: 37°C
  Growth strain: DH5alpha
  Copy number: High Copy
Gene/Insert
  Gene/Insert name: HaloTag with internal PuroR cassette flanked by human ATG16L1 locus sequences
  Species: H. sapiens (human), Synthetic
  Promoter: Endogenous
  Tag / fusion protein: HaloTag (N terminal on insert)
  Cloning method: Gibson Cloning
  Sequencing primers: 5′ GCTTTAAAAAACCTCCCACACCTC
Terms and licenses: Academic/Nonprofit Terms; Industry Terms: Not Available to Industry
How to cite: Halo-ATG16L1 HRD was a gift from Jens Schmidt (Addgene plasmid # 207537 ; http://n2t.net/addgene:207537 ; RRID:Addgene_207537)
