[The description below was written by a language model from this plasmid's Addgene catalogue record and pLannotate feature annotations shown in this document.]
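Description:
Halo-ATG16L1 HRD is a homologous recombination donor plasmid used to knock a 3xFLAG-HaloTag onto the N-terminus of the endogenous ATG16L1 gene in human cells. It is built by Gibson assembly in the pFastBac Dual backbone. This backbone supplies a high-copy ColE1/pUC origin, an f1 origin and ampicillin resistance for propagation in E. coli. It also leaves behind baculovirus-shuttle elements that have no evident role in genome editing: the Tn7L/Tn7R transposon ends, a gentamicin resistance gene, the polyhedrin and p10 insect promoters, and the HSV TK and SV40 polyadenylation signals. The catalogue lists a total size of about 9 kb, whereas the sequenced record annotated here is 8,114 nt.

The payload runs 3xFLAG, a loxP-flanked selection cassette, HaloTag, a TEV protease site, and then the start of the ATG16L1 coding sequence. That coding fragment lies within the downstream homology arm. The unannotated stretches on either side of the tag presumably correspond to the human ATG16L1 locus sequences named in the record. The floxed cassette sits in the reverse orientation and contains an SV40 enhancer/early promoter, the puromycin N-acetyltransferase gene and a synthetic poly(A) signal, so integrants can be selected with puromycin. Cre recombinase should then excise the cassette, leaving a single loxP between 3xFLAG and HaloTag and, presumably, a continuous tag reading frame.

No exogenous promoter drives the fusion, which is expressed from the native ATG16L1 promoter at endogenous levels. HaloTag binds chloroalkane ligands covalently, which allows fluorescent labelling of the protein. The associated study concerns quantitative analysis of autophagosome formation. The record does not describe the nuclease or guide RNA used alongside the donor.
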