Features (pLannotate 1.2.2; 25 found; start..end, strand, type, name):
      2..456     +  rep_origin     f1 ori (sequence partly withheld): f1 bacteriophage origin of replication; arrow indicates direction of (+) strand synthesis
    482..586     +  promoter       AmpR promoter: bla
    587..1447    +  CDS            AmpR: β-lactamase; bla; confers resistance to ampicillin, carbenicillin, and related antibiotics
   1618..2206    +  rep_origin     ori: high-copy-number ColE1/pMB1/pBR322/pUC origin of replication
   2392..2443    -  misc_feature   bom (fragment): basis of mobility region from pBR322
   2511..2735    -  mobile_element Tn7R: mini-Tn7 element (right end of the Tn7 transposon) Tn7
   2802..3335    -  CDS            GmR: gentamycin acetyltransferase; aacC1; confers resistance to gentamycin
   3524..3552    -  promoter       Pc promoter: intI1 (promoter lies within the coding sequence); class 1 integron promoter
   3530..3889    -  CDS            YPR2_ECOLX (fragment): Protein predicted: Swiss-Prot protein existence level 4. From Escherichia coli.
   4060..4108    -  polyA_signal   HSV TK poly(A) signal: herpes simplex virus thymidine kinase polyadenylation signal (Cole and Stacy, 1985)
   4244..4353    -  promoter       p10 promoter: baculovirus promoter for expression in insect cells
   4377..4468    +  promoter       polyhedrin promoter: polh from Autographa californica; promoter for the baculovirus polyhedrin gene
   4621..4704    +  CDS            large T antigen (fragment): large T antigen from SV40 (simian virus 40)
   5130..5195    +  CDS            3xFLAG: three tandem FLAG® epitope tags, followed by an enterokinase cleavage site
   5196..5229    -  protein_bind   loxP: Cre-mediated recombination occurs in the 8-bp core sequence (GCATACAT). Cre recombinase
   5236..5284    -  polyA_signal   poly(A) signal: synthetic polyadenylation signal
   5285..5884    -  CDS            PuroR: puromycin N-acetyltransferase; pac from Streptomyces alboniger; confers resistance to puromycin
   5891..6207    -  promoter       SV40 promoter: SV40 enhancer and early promoter
   6214..6247    -  protein_bind   loxP: Cre-mediated recombination occurs in the 8-bp core sequence (GCATACAT). Cre recombinase
   6256..7146    +  CDS            HaloTag®: modified bacterial dehalogenase that forms covalent bonds with chloroalkane derivatives
   7159..7179    +  CDS            TEV site: tobacco etch virus (TEV) protease recognition and cleavage site
   7204..7314    +  CDS            ATG16L1 (fragment): A16L1_HUMAN - Also known as APG16L. Experimental evidence at protein level: Swiss-Prot protein existence level 1. Plays an essential role in autophagy: interacts with ATG12- ATG5 to mediate the conjugation of phosphatidylethanolamine (PE) to LC3 (MAP1LC3A, MAP1LC3B or MAP1LC3C), to produce a membrane-bound activated form of LC3 named LC3-II. Thereby, controls the elongation of the nascent autophagosomal membrane (PubMed:24553140, PubMed:23376921, PubMed:24954904, PubMed:27273576, PubMed:23392225). Regulates mitochondrial antiviral signaling (MAVS)-dependent type I interferon (IFN-I) production
   7604..7738    +  polyA_signal   SV40 poly(A) signal: SV40 polyadenylation signal
   7767..7932    -  mobile_element Tn7L: mini-Tn7 element (left end of the Tn7 transposon) Tn7
   8095..8111    +  CDS            lacZα (fragment): LacZα fragment of β-galactosidase; lacZ fragment
>Addgene plasmid #207537 | Halo-ATG16L1 HRD | addgene full sequence | sequence record 470412 | Addgene NGS Result
G
[124 nt withheld, positions 2-125]
C
[91 nt withheld, positions 127-217]
A
[49 nt withheld, positions 219-267]
CCTTTGACGTTGGAGTCCACGTTCTT
[37 nt withheld, positions 294-330]
ACCCTATCTCGGTCTATTCTTTTGATTTATAAGGGATTTTGCCGATTTCGGCCTATTGGTTAAAAAATGA
GCTGATTTAACAAAAATTTAACGCGAATTTTAACAAAATATTAACGCTTACAATTTAGGTGGCACTTTTC
GGGGAAATGTGCGCGGAACCCCTATTTGTTTATTTTTCTAAATACATTCAAATATGTATCCGCTCATGAG
ACAATAACCCTGATAAATGCTTCAATAATATTGAAAAAGGAAGAGTATGAGTATTCAACATTTCCGTGTC
GCCCTTATTCCCTTTTTTGCGGCATTTTGCCTTCCTGTTTTTGCTCACCCAGAAACGCTGGTGAAAGTAA
AAGATGCTGAAGATCAGTTGGGTGCACGAGTGGGTTACATCGAACTGGATCTCAACAGCGGTAAGATCCT
TGAGAGTTTTCGCCCCGAAGAACGTTTTCCAATGATGAGCACTTTTAAAGTTCTGCTATGTGGCGCGGTA
TTATCCCGTATTGACGCCGGGCAAGAGCAACTCGGTCGCCGCATACACTATTCTCAGAATGACTTGGTTG
AGTACTCACCAGTCACAGAAAAGCATCTTACGGATGGCATGACAGTAAGAGAATTATGCAGTGCTGCCAT
AACCATGAGTGATAACACTGCGGCCAACTTACTTCTGACAACGATCGGAGGACCGAAGGAGCTAACCGCT
TTTTTGCACAACATGGGGGATCATGTAACTCGCCTTGATCGTTGGGAACCGGAGCTGAATGAAGCCATAC
CAAACGACGAGCGTGACACCACGATGCCTGTAGCAATGGCAACAACGTTGCGCAAACTATTAACTGGCGA
ACTACTTACTCTAGCTTCCCGGCAACAATTAATAGACTGGATGGAGGCGGATAAAGTTGCAGGACCACTT
CTGCGCTCGGCCCTTCCGGCTGGCTGGTTTATTGCTGATAAATCTGGAGCCGGTGAGCGTGGGTCTCGCG
GTATCATTGCAGCACTGGGGCCAGATGGTAAGCCCTCCCGTATCGTAGTTATCTACACGACGGGGAGTCA
GGCAACTATGGATGAACGAAATAGACAGATCGCTGAGATAGGTGCCTCACTGATTAAGCATTGGTAACTG
TCAGACCAAGTTTACTCATATATACTTTAGATTGATTTAAAACTTCATTTTTAATTTAAAAGGATCTAGG
TGAAGATCCTTTTTGATAATCTCATGACCAAAATCCCTTAACGTGAGTTTTCGTTCCACTGAGCGTCAGA
CCCCGTAGAAAAGATCAAAGGATCTTCTTGAGATCCTTTTTTTCTGCGCGTAATCTGCTGCTTGCAAACA
AAAAAACCACCGCTACCAGCGGTGGTTTGTTTGCCGGATCAAGAGCTACCAACTCTTTTTCCGAAGGTAA
CTGGCTTCAGCAGAGCGCAGATACCAAATACTGTTCTTCTAGTGTAGCCGTAGTTAGGCCACCACTTCAA
GAACTCTGTAGCACCGCCTACATACCTCGCTCTGCTAATCCTGTTACCAGTGGCTGCTGCCAGTGGCGAT
AAGTCGTGTCTTACCGGGTTGGACTCAAGACGATAGTTACCGGATAAGGCGCAGCGGTCGGGCTGAACGG
GGGGTTCGTGCACACAGCCCAGCTTGGAGCGAACGACCTACACCGAACTGAGATACCTACAGCGTGAGCT
ATGAGAAAGCGCCACGCTTCCCGAAGGGAGAAAGGCGGACAGGTATCCGGTAAGCGGCAGGGTCGGAACA
GGAGAGCGCACGAGGGAGCTTCCAGGGGGAAACGCCTGGTATCTTTATAGTCCTGTCGGGTTTCGCCACC
TCTGACTTGAGCGTCGATTTTTGTGATGCTCGTCAGGGGGGCGGAGCCTATGGAAAAACGCCAGCAACGC
GGCCTTTTTACGGTTCCTGGCCTTTTGCTGGCCTTTTGCTCACATGTTCTTTCCTGCGTTATCCCCTGAT
TCTGTGGATAACCGTATTACCGCCTTTGAGTGAGCTGATACCGCTCGCCGCAGCCGAACGACCGAGCGCA
GCGAGTCAGTGAGCGAGGAAGCGGAAGAGCGCCTGATGCGGTATTTTCTCCTTACGCATCTGTGCGGTAT
TTCACACCGCATAGACCAGCCGCGTAACCTGGCAAAATCGGTTACGGTTGAGTAATAAATGGATGCCCTG
CGTAAGCGGGTGTGGGCGGACAATAAAGTCTTAAACTGAACAAAATAGATCTAAACTATGACAATAAAGT
CTTAAACTAGACAGAATAGTTGTAAACTGAAATCAGTCCAGTTATGCTGTGAAAAAGCATACTGGACTTT
TGTTATGGCTAAAGCAAACTCTTCATTTTCTGAAGTGCAAATTGCCCGTCGTATTAAAGAGGGGCGTGGC
CAAGGGCATGGTAAAGACTATATTCGCGGCGTTGTGACAATTTACCGAACAACTCCGCGGCCGGGAAGCC
GATCTCGGCTTGAACGAATTGTTAGGTGGCGGTACTTGGGTCGATATCAAAGTGCATCACTTCTTCCCGT
ATGCCCAACTTTGTATAGAGAGCCACTGCGGGATCGTCACCGTAATCTGCTTGCACGTAGATCACATAAG
CACCAAGCGCGTTGGCCTCATGCTTGAGGAGATTGATGAGCGCGGTGGCAATGCCCTGCCTCCGGTGCTC
GCCGGAGACTGCGAGATCATAGATATAGATCTCACTACGCGGCTGCTCAAACTTGGGCAGAACGTAAGCC
GCGAGAGCGCCAACAACCGCTTCTTGGTCGAAGGCAGCAAGCGCGATGAATGTCTTACTACGGAGCAAGT
TCCCGAGGTAATCGGAGTCCGGCTGATGTTGGGAGTAGGTGGCTACGTCTCCGAACTCACGACCGAAAAG
ATCAAGAGCAGCCCGCATGGATTTGACTTGGTCAGGGCCGAGCCTACATGTGCGAATGATGCCCATACTT
GAGCCACCTAACTTTGTTTTAGGGCGACTGCCCTGCTGCGTAACATCGTTGCTGCTGCGTAACATCGTTG
CTGCTCCATAACATCAAACATCGACCCACGGCGTAACGCGCTTGCTGCTTGGATGCCCGAGGCATAGACT
GTACAAAAAAACAGTCATAACAAGCCATGAAAACCGCCACTGCGCCGTTACCACCGCTGCGTTCGGTCAA
GGTTCTGGACCAGTTGCGTGAGCGCATACGCTACTTGCATTACAGTTTACGAACCGAACAGGCTTATGTC
AACTGGGTTCGTGCCTTCATCCGTTTCCACGGTGTGCGTCACCCGGCAACCTTGGGCAGCAGCGAAGTCG
AGGCATTTCTGTCCTGGCTGGCGAACGAGCGCAAGGTTTCGGTCTCCACGCATCGTCAGGCATTGGCGGC
CTTGCTGTTCTTCTACGGCAAGGTGCTGTGCACGGATCTGCCCTTGCTTCAGGAGATCGGTAGACCTCGG
CCGTCGCGGCGCTTGCCGGTGGTGCTGACCCCGGATGAAGTGGTTCGCATCCTCGGTTTTCTGGAAGGCG
AGCATCGTTTGTTCGCCCAGGACTCTAGCTATAGTTCTAGTGGTTGGCTACGTACCCGTAGTGGCTATGG
CAGGGCTTGCCGCCCCGACGTTGGCTGCGAGCCCTGGGCCTTCACCCGAACTTGGGGGTTGGGGTGGGGA
AAAGGAAGAAACGCGGGCGTATTGGTCCCAATGGGGTCTCGGTGGGGTATCGACAGAGTGCCAGCCCTGG
GACCGAACCCCGCGTTTATGAACAAACGACCCAACACCCGTGCGTTTTATTCTGTCTTTTTATTGCCGTC
ATAGCGCGGGTTCCTTCCGGTATTGTCTCCTTCCGTGTTTCAGTTAGCCTCCCCCATCTCCCGGTACCGC
ATGCTATGCATCAGCTGCTAGCACCATGGCTCGAGATCCCGGGTGATCAAGTCTTCGTCGAGTGATTGTA
AATAAAATGTAATTTACAGTATAGTATTTTAATTAATATACAAATGATTTGATAATAATTCTTATTTAAC
TATAATATATTGTGTTGGGTTGAATTAAAGGTCCGTATACTCCGGAATATTAATAGATCATGGAGATAAT
TAAAATGATAACCATCTCGCAAATAAATAAGTATTTTACTGTTTTCGTAACAGTTTTGTAATAAAAAAAC
CTATAAATATTCCGGATTATTCATACCGTCCCACCATCGGGCGCGGATCCCGGTCCGAAGCGCGCGGAAT
TCAAAGGCCTACGTCGACGAGCTCACTAGTCGCGGCCGCTTTCGAATCTAGAGCCTGCAGTCTCGACAAG
CTTGTCGAGAAGTACTAGAGGATCATAATCAGCCATACCACATTTGTAGAGGTTTTACTTGCTTTAAAAA
ACCTCCCACACCTCCCCCTGAACCTGAAACATAAAATGAATGCAATTGTTGTTGTTGCAGCAAAAGAAAA
GTAAGCAGTCAGGCGGAAACGGCCCCTTTCCTGCCTCCTTCCCGCCCGGCGCTGGGCCTTGCGCAGGGCC
CGGACGCCCCCAAGCGGCCACCTCTCTGCAGCTGACGCTTCCGGCTACAGGCTGGCGTCACTAGCGAGCG
CCCTGCGTAGGCACCGGCTCCTGAGCCCGTGCTTCGGGTGAGGGGGCGGGTCTTCCGGCCCTCTCGAAAA
TCATTTCCGGCATGAGCCGGAAGACCGTCCCGGATGGCCTCGGGGACTGCCAGTGTGTGGAGGTGAGCTC
CGGGATTGCCGGCATTCCCGCTTCTGCTGGTTGCTTCATGCTGCAGGCTGCGGCCGTCAGCCCTCGCTCG
CATTGGTGGCGCTGAGGTGCCGGGGCAGCAAGTGACATGGACTACAAAGACCATGACGGTGATTATAAAG
ATCATGATATCGATTACAAGGATGACGATGACAAGATAACTTCGTATAATGTATGCTATACGAAGTTATA
AGCTTCACACAAAAAACCAACACACAGATGTAATGAAAATAAAGATATTTTATTTCAGGCACCGGGCTTG
CGGGTCATGCACCAGGTGCGCGGTCCTTCGGGCACCTCGACGTCGGCGGTGACGGTGAAGCCGAGCCGCT
CGTAGAAGGGGAGGTTGCGGGGCGCGGAGGTCTCCAGGAAGGCGGGCACCCCGGCGCGCTCGGCCGCCTC
CACTCCGGGGAGCACGACGGCGCTGCCCAGACCCTTGCCCTGGTGGTCGGGCGAGACGCCGACGGTGGCC
AGGAACCACGCGGGCTCCTTGGGCCGGTGCGGCGCCAGGAGGCCTTCCATCTGTTGCTGCGCGGCCAGCC
GGGAACCGCTCAACTCGGCCATGCGCGGGCCGATCTCGGCGAACACCGCCCCCGCTTCGACGCTCTCCGG
CGTGGTCCAGACCGCCACCGCGGCGCCGTCGTCCGCGACCCACACCTTGCCGATGTCGAGCCCGACGCGC
GTGAGGAAGAGTTCTTGCAGCTCGGTGACCCGCTCGATGTGGCGGTCCGGATCGACGGTGTGGCGCGTGG
CGGGGTAGTCGGCGAACGCGGCGGCGAGGGTGCGTACGGCCCTGGGGACGTCGTCGCGGGTGGCGAGGCG
CACCGTGGGCTTGTACTCGGTCATGAGCTTTTTGCAAAAGCCTAGGCCTCCAAAAAAGCCTCCTCACTAC
TTCTGGAATAGCTCAGAGGCCGAGGCGGCCTCGGCCTCTGCATAAATAAAAAAAATTAGTCAGCCATGGG
GCGGAGAATGGGCGGAACTGGGCGGAGTTAGGGGCGGGATGGGCGGAGTTAGGGGCGGGACTATGGTTGC
TGACTAATTGAGATGCATGCTTTGCATACTTCTGCCTGCTGGGGAGCCTGGGGACTTTCCACACCTGGTT
GCTGACTAATTGAGATGCATGCTTTGCATACTTCTGCCTGCTGGGGAGCCTGGGGACTTTCCACACCGGA
TCCATAACTTCGTATAATGTATGCTATACGAAGTTATCCGGTACCATGGCAGAAATCGGTACTGGCTTTC
CATTCGACCCCCATTATGTGGAAGTCCTGGGCGAGCGCATGCACTACGTCGATGTTGGTCCGCGCGATGG
CACCCCTGTGCTGTTCCTGCACGGTAACCCGACCTCCTCCTACGTGTGGCGCAACATCATCCCGCATGTT
GCACCGACCCATCGCTGCATTGCTCCAGACCTGATCGGTATGGGCAAATCCGACAAACCAGACCTGGGTT
ATTTCTTCGACGACCACGTCCGCTTCATGGATGCCTTCATCGAAGCCCTGGGTCTGGAAGAGGTCGTCCT
GGTCATTCACGACTGGGGCTCCGCTCTGGGTTTCCACTGGGCCAAGCGCAATCCAGAGCGCGTCAAAGGT
ATTGCATTTATGGAGTTCATCCGCCCTATCCCGACCTGGGACGAATGGCCAGAATTTGCCCGCGAGACCT
TCCAGGCCTTCCGCACCACCGACGTCGGCCGCAAGCTGATCATCGATCAGAACGTTTTTATCGAGGGTAC
GCTGCCGATGGGTGTCGTCCGCCCGCTGACTGAAGTCGAGATGGACCATTACCGCGAGCCGTTCCTGAAT
CCTGTTGACCGCGAGCCACTGTGGCGCTTCCCAAACGAGCTGCCAATCGCCGGTGAGCCAGCGAACATCG
TCGCGCTGGTCGAAGAATACATGGACTGGCTGCACCAGTCCCCTGTCCCGAAGCTGCTGTTCTGGGGCAC
CCCAGGCGTTCTGATCCCACCGGCCGAAGCCGCTCGCCTGGCCAAAAGCCTGCCTAACTGCAAGGCTGTG
GACATCGGCCCGGGTCTGAATCTGCTGCAAGAAGACAACCCGGACCTGATCGGCAGCGAGATCGCGCGCT
GGCTGTCGACGCTCGAGATTTCCGGCGAGCCAACCACTGAGGATCTGTACTTTCAGAGCGATAACGCGAT
CGCTTCCGGTACCTCGTCGCCCCTCCGCGCCGCTGACTTCCCCCGCTGGAAGCGCCACATCTCGGAGCAA
CTGAGGCGCCGGGACCGGCTGCAGAGACAGGCGTTCGAGGAGATCATCCTGCAGTGTGAGCGGCGCCGGT
GCGGGCTGGGAGTGGGGCGGGCGGGCCCCGCGGAGGCATGCGGGGCGTCAGCGGGAACCTGAGGCCGAGT
CCCTGGCGCCGCCCGCACGCATGGCGGCCGCCCCGGGTAACCCGCGCTTGGGACGCCGCACGCCTTTTAA
ATGTTTTTTCTAACCTGCGTTTTATCTTTGGAGGATTTTCCCTATTAAATTGTACGATCTTTGTGGGGAG
GCACAGTTCGTGTTTGTATTTGTAAATCCCAGTAGCTCATACAATGCTTATGCACTTAAATAGAACTTGT
TTATTGCAGCTTATAATGGTTACAAATAAAGCAATAGCATCACAAATTTCACAAATAAAGCATTTTTTTC
ACTGCATTCTAGTTGTGGTTTGTCCAAACTCATCAATGTATCTTATCATGTCTGGATCTGATCACTGCTT
GAGCCTAGGAGATCCGAACCAGATAAGTGAAATCTAGTTCCAAACTATTTTGTCATTTTTAATTTTCGTA
TTAGCTTACGACGCTACACCCAGTTCCCATCTATTTTGTCACTCTTCCCTAAATAATCCTTAAAAACTCC
ATTTCCACCCCTCCCAGTTCCCAACTATTTTGTCCGCCCACAGCGGGGCATTTTTCTTCCTGTTATGTTT
TTAATCAAACATCCTGCCAACTCCATGTGACAAACCGTCATCTTCGGCTACTTTTTCTCTGTCACAGAAT
GAAAATTTTTCTGTCATCTCTTCGTTATTAATGTTTGTAATTGACTGAATATCAACGCTTATTTGCAGCC
TGAATGGCGAATGG
